Addgene plasmid #215863: pSuperCRISPR-sgRNA-RL554-TTTA
Purpose: This plasmid encodes sgRNA that target Renilla luciferase with stretch sequence
Depositing lab: Kumiko Ui-Tei. Depositing organization: The University of Tokyo. Publication: Enhancement of single guide RNA transcription for efficient CRISPR/Cas-based genomic engineering. Ui-Tei K, Maruyama S, Nakano Y. Genome. 2017 Jun;60(6):537-545. doi: 10.1139/gen-2016-0127. Epub 2017 Jan 26. PubMed 28177825.
Backbone
  Vector backbone: pSuper
  Vector type: Mammalian Expression, Retroviral
Growth in bacteria
  Bacterial resistance: Ampicillin, 100 μg/mL
  Growth temperature: 37°C
  Growth strain: NEB Stable
  Copy number: High Copy
Gene/Insert
  Gene/Insert name: sgRNA-RL554 with TTTA stretch
  gRNA/shRNA sequence: Unspecified
  Species: Other
  Cloning method: Restriction Enzyme; 5′ cloning site Unknown (unknown if destroyed)
Terms and licenses: Academic/Nonprofit Terms; Industry Terms: Not Available to Industry
How to cite: pSuperCRISPR-sgRNA-RL554-TTTA was a gift from Kumiko Ui-Tei (Addgene plasmid # 215863 ; http://n2t.net/addgene:215863 ; RRID:Addgene_215863)
