[The description below was written by a language model from this plasmid's Addgene catalogue record and pLannotate feature annotations shown in this document.]
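Description:
pSuperCRISPR-sgRNA-RL554-TTTA is a 6.4 kb mammalian expression and retroviral plasmid built on the pSuper backbone, designed to express a single guide RNA directed against Renilla luciferase. It is maintained in E. coli through a high-copy ColE1/pUC-type origin and an ampicillin resistance gene. The bacterial portion also carries assorted remnants (lac promoter/operator, and fragments of lacI, lacZα, rop, bom and TcR) that are leftovers of vector construction rather than functional parts.

The retroviral cassette is bounded by a murine embryonic stem cell virus 5' LTR and a self-inactivating (ΔU3) Moloney murine leukemia virus 3' LTR, with the MESV Ψ packaging signal and a truncated, start-codon-less gag region that allow the transcript to be packaged when viral proteins are supplied in trans. Within this unit, the human H1 RNA polymerase III promoter sits in reverse orientation relative to the viral genome and drives the guide followed by the Streptococcus pyogenes Cas9 gRNA scaffold. Immediately downstream, in the forward orientation, a mouse PGK promoter drives puromycin N-acetyltransferase, permitting selection of transfected or transduced mammalian cells. No Cas9 coding sequence is annotated, so the nuclease would have to be provided separately.

The guide sequence itself is not specified in the record. The name and purpose indicate that the sgRNA carries a "TTTA" stretch variant. The associated study concerns enhancing sgRNA transcription, so this may be a modification of a T-rich run that could act as a Pol III terminator, though the record does not state this. The construct is suited to comparing sgRNA expression and editing efficiency with Renilla luciferase as the target.
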