Features (pLannotate 1.2.2; 22 found; start..end, strand, type, name):
    579..920     +  misc_feature   MESV Ψ: packaging signal of murine embryonic stem cell virus
    987..1403    +  CDS            gag (truncated): truncated Moloney murine leukemia virus (MMLV) gag gene lacking the start codon
   1420..1446    -  misc_feature   MCS (fragment): pBluescript multiple cloning site
   1453..1528    -  misc_RNA       gRNA scaffold: guide RNA scaffold for the Streptococcus pyogenes CRISPR/Cas9 system
   1557..1771    -  promoter       H1 promoter: human H1 RNA promoter
   1782..2281    +  promoter       PGK promoter: mouse phosphoglycerate kinase 1 promoter
   2306..2905    +  CDS            PuroR: puromycin N-acetyltransferase; pac from Streptomyces alboniger; confers resistance to puromycin
   3004..3038    +  LTR            3' LTR (ΔU3) (fragment): self-inactivating 3' long terminal repeat (LTR) from Moloney murine leukemia virus
   3035..3329    +  LTR            3' LTR (ΔU3) (fragment): self-inactivating 3' long terminal repeat (LTR) from Moloney murine leukemia virus
   3491..3507    -  protein_bind   lac operator: The lac repressor binds to the lac operator to inhibit transcription in E. coli. This inhibition can be relieved by adding lactose or isopropyl-β-D-thiogalactopyranoside (IPTG). lac repressor encoded by lacI
   3515..3545    -  promoter       lac promoter: promoter for the E. coli lac operon
   3560..3581    -  protein_bind   CAP binding site: CAP binding activates transcription in the presence of cAMP. E. coli catabolite activator protein
   3594..3686    -  CDS            lacI (fragment): lac repressor; lacI; The lac repressor binds to the lac operator to inhibit transcription in E. coli. This inhibition can be relieved by adding lactose or isopropyl-β-D-thiogalactopyranoside (IPTG).
   3869..4457    -  rep_origin     ori: high-copy-number ColE1/pMB1/pBR322/pUC origin of replication
   4628..5488    -  CDS            AmpR: β-lactamase; bla; confers resistance to ampicillin, carbenicillin, and related antibiotics
   5489..5593    -  promoter       AmpR promoter: bla
   5688..5723    +  CDS            rop (fragment): Rop protein, which maintains plasmids at low copy number; rop
   5825..5924    +  misc_feature   bom (fragment): basis of mobility region from pBR322
   5930..6079    -  CDS            lacZα (fragment): LacZα fragment of β-galactosidase; lacZ fragment
   6079..6280    -  CDS            TcR (fragment): tetracycline efflux protein; tet; confers resistance to tetracycline
   6281..6379    +  CDS            env (fragment): murine leukemia virus gPr80 envelope polyprotein precursor; env; proteolytically cleaved into gp70SU and p15TM subunits
   6421..515     +  LTR            5' LTR (across the origin): 5' long terminal repeat from murine embryonic stem cell virus
>Addgene plasmid #215863 | pSuperCRISPR-sgRNA-RL554-TTTA | addgene full sequence | sequence record 430699 | Addgene NGS Result
TGAAAGACCCCACCTGTAGGTTTGGCAAGCTAGCTTAAGTAACGCCATTTTGCAAGGCATGGAAAATACA
TAACTGAGAATAGAGAAGTTCAGATCAAGGTTAGGAACAGAGAGACAGCAGAATATGGGCCAAACAGGAT
ATCTGTGGTAAGCAGTTCCTGCCCCGGCTCAGGGCCAAGAACAGATGGTCCCCAGATGCGGTCCCGCCCT
CAGCAGTTTCTAGAGAACCATCAGATGTTTCCAGGGTGCCCCAAGGACCTGAAATGACCCTGTGCCTTAT
TTGAACTAACCAATCAGTTCGCTTCTCGCTTCTGTTCGCGCGCTTCTGCTCCCCGAGCTCAATAAAAGAG
CCCACAACCCCTCACTCGGCGCGCCAGTCCTCCGATAGACTGCGTCGCCCGGGTACCCGTATTCCCAATA
AAGCCTCTTGCTGTTTGCATCCGAATCGTGGACTCGCTGATCCTTGGGAGGGTCTCCTCAGATTGATTGA
CTGCCCACCTCGGGGGTCTTTCATTTGGAGGTTCCACCGAGATTTGGAGACCCCTGCCCAGGGACCACCG
ACCCCCCAGCCGGGAGGTAAGCTGGCCAGCGGTCGTTTCGTGTCTGTCTCTGTCTTTGTGCGTGTTTGTG
CCGGCATCTAATGTTTGCGCCTGCGTCTGTACTAGTTAGCTAACTAGCTCTGTATCTGGCGGACCCGTGG
TGGAACTGACGAGTTCTGAACACCCGGCCGCAACCCTGGGAGACGTCCCAGGGACTTTGGGGGCCGTTTT
TGTGGCCCGACCTGAGGAAGGGAGTCGATGTGGAATCCGACCCCGTCAGGATATGTGGTTCTGGTAGGAG
ACGAGAACCTAAAACAGTTCCCGCCTCCGTCTGAATTTTTGCTTTCGGTTTGGAACCGAAGCCGCGCGTC
TTGTCTGCTGCAGCGCTGCAGCATCGTTCTGTGTTGTCTCTGTCTGACTGTGTTTCTGTATTTGTCTGAA
AATTAGGGCCAGACTGTTACCACTCCCTTAAGTTTGACCTTAGGTCACTGGAAAGATGTCGAGCGGATCG
CTCACAACCAGTCGGTAGATGTCAAGAAGAGACGTTGGGTTACCTTCTGCTCTGCAGAATGGCCAACCTT
TAACGTCGGATGGCCGCGAGACGGCACCTTTAACCGAGACCTCATCACCCAGGTTAAGATCAAGGTCTTT
TCACCTGGCCCGCATGGACACCCAGACCAGGTCCCCTACATCGTGACCTGGGAAGCCTTGGCTTTTGACC
CCCCTCCCTGGGTCAAGCCCTTTGTACACCCTAAGCCTCCGCCTCCTCTTCCTCCATCCGCCCCGTCTCT
CCCCCTTGAACCTCCTCGTTCGACCCCGCCTCGATCCTCCCTTTATCCAGCCCTCACTCCTTCTCTAGGC
GCCGGAATTAGATCGATCTCTCGAGGTCGACGGTATCGATAAGCTTAAAAAAGCACCGACTCGGTGCCAC
TTTTTCAAGTTGATAACGGACTAGCCTTATTTAAACTTGCTATTTCTAGCTCTTAAACCATGATCTTGCT
TGGGAGCACGGGATCTGTGGTCTCATACAGAACTTATAAGATTCCCAAATCCAAAGACATTTCACGTTTA
TGGTGATTTCCCAGAACACATAGCGACATGCAAATATTGCAGGGCGCCACTCCCCTGTCCCTCACAGCCA
TCTTCCTGCCAGGGCGCACGCGCGCTGGGTGTTCCCGCCTAGTGACACTGGGCCCGCGATTCCTTGGAGC
GGGTTGATGACGTCAGCGTTCGAATTCTACCGGGTAGGGGAGGCGCTTTTCCCAAGGCAGTCTGGAGCAT
GCGCTTTAGCAGCCCCGCTGGGCACTTGGCGCTACACAAGTGGCCTCTGGCCTCGCACACATTCCACATC
CACCGGTAGGCGCCAACCGGCTCCGTTCTTTGGTGGCCCCTTCGCGCCACCTTCTACTCCTCCCCTAGTC
AGGAAGTTCCCCCCCGCCCCGCAGCTCGCGTCGTGCAGGACGTGACAAATGGAAGTAGCACGTCTCACTA
GTCTCGTGCAGATGGACAGCACCGCTGAGCAATGGAAGCGGGTAGGCCTTTGGGGCAGCGGCCAATAGCA
GCTTTGCTCCTTCGCTTTCTGGGCTCAGAGGCTGGGAAGGGGTGGGTCCGGGGGCGGGCTCAGGGGCGGG
CTCAGGGGCGGGGCGGGCGCCCGAAGGTCCTCCGGAGGCCCGGCATTCTGCACGCTTCAAAAGCGCACGT
CTGCCGCGCTGTTCTCCTCTTCCTCATCTCCGGGCCTTTCGACCTGCAGCCCAAGCTAGCTTACCATGAC
CGAGTACAAGCCCACGGTGCGCCTCGCCACCCGCGACGACGTCCCCAGGGCCGTACGCACCCTCGCCGCC
GCGTTCGCCGACTACCCCGCCACGCGCCACACCGTCGATCCGGACCGCCACATCGAGCGGGTCACCGAGC
TGCAAGAACTCTTCCTCACGCGCGTCGGGCTCGACATCGGCAAGGTGTGGGTCGCGGACGACGGCGCCGC
GGTGGCGGTCTGGACCACGCCGGAGAGCGTCGAAGCGGGGGCGGTGTTCGCCGAGATCGGCCCGCGCATG
GCCGAGTTGAGCGGTTCCCGGCTGGCCGCGCAGCAACAGATGGAAGGCCTCCTGGCGCCGCACCGGCCCA
AGGAGCCCGCGTGGTTCCTGGCCACCGTCGGCGTCTCGCCCGACCACCAGGGCAAGGGTCTGGGCAGCGC
CGTCGTGCTCCCCGGAGTGGAGGCGGCCGAGCGCGCCGGGGTGCCCGCCTTCCTGGAGACCTCCGCGCCC
CGCAACCTCCCCTTCTACGAGCGGCTCGGCTTCACCGTCACCGCCGACGTCGAGGTGCCCGAAGGACCGC
GCACCTGGTGCATGACCCGCAAGCCCGGTGCCTGACGCCCGCCCCACGACCCGCAGCGCCCGACCGAAAG
GAGCGCACGACCCCATGCATCGATAAAATAAAAGATTTTATTTAGTCTCCAGAAAAAGGGGGGAATGAAA
GACCCCACCTGTAGGTTTGGCAAGCTAGAGAACCATCAGATGTTTCCAGGGTGCCCCAAGGACCTGAAAT
GACCCTGTGCCTTATTTGAACTAACCAATCAGTTCGCTTCTCGCTTCTGTTCGCGCGCTTCTGCTCCCCG
AGCTCAATAAAAGAGCCCACAACCCCTCACTCGGCGCGCCAGTCCTCCGATAGACTGCGTCGCCCGGGTA
CCCGTGTATCCAATAAACCCTCTTGCAGTTGCATCCGACTTGTGGTCTCGCTGTTCCTTGGGAGGGTCTC
CTCTGAGTGATTGACTACCCGTCAGCGGGGGTCTTTCATGGGTAACAGTTTCTTGAAGTTGGAGAACAAC
ATTCTGAGGGTAGGAGTCGAATATTAAGTAATCCTGACTCAATTAGCCACTGTTTTGAATCCACATACTC
CAATACTCCTGAAATAGTTCATTATGGACAGCGCAGAAAGAGCTGGGGAGAATTGTGAAATTGTTATCCG
CTCACAATTCCACACAACATACGAGCCGGAAGCATAAAGTGTAAAGCCTGGGGTGCCTAATGAGTGAGCT
AACTCACATTAATTGCGTTGCGCTCACTGCCCGCTTTCCAGTCGGGAAACCTGTCGTGCCAGCTGCATTA
ATGAATCGGCCAACGCGCGGGGAGAGGCGGTTTGCGTATTGGGCGCTCTTCCGCTTCCTCGCTCACTGAC
TCGCTGCGCTCGGTCGTTCGGCTGCGGCGAGCGGTATCAGCTCACTCAAAGGCGGTAATACGGTTATCCA
CAGAATCAGGGGATAACGCAGGAAAGAACATGTGAGCAAAAGGCCAGCAAAAGGCCAGGAACCGTAAAAA
GGCCGCGTTGCTGGCGTTTTTCCATAGGCTCCGCCCCCCTGACGAGCATCACAAAAATCGACGCTCAAGT
CAGAGGTGGCGAAACCCGACAGGACTATAAAGATACCAGGCGTTTCCCCCTGGAAGCTCCCTCGTGCGCT
CTCCTGTTCCGACCCTGCCGCTTACCGGATACCTGTCCGCCTTTCTCCCTTCGGGAAGCGTGGCGCTTTC
TCATAGCTCACGCTGTAGGTATCTCAGTTCGGTGTAGGTCGTTCGCTCCAAGCTGGGCTGTGTGCACGAA
CCCCCCGTTCAGCCCGACCGCTGCGCCTTATCCGGTAACTATCGTCTTGAGTCCAACCCGGTAAGACACG
ACTTATCGCCACTGGCAGCAGCCACTGGTAACAGGATTAGCAGAGCGAGGTATGTAGGCGGTGCTACAGA
GTTCTTGAAGTGGTGGCCTAACTACGGCTACACTAGAAGAACAGTATTTGGTATCTGCGCTCTGCTGAAG
CCAGTTACCTTCGGAAAAAGAGTTGGTAGCTCTTGATCCGGCAAACAAACCACCGCTGGTAGCGGTGGTT
TTTTTGTTTGCAAGCAGCAGATTACGCGCAGAAAAAAAGGATCTCAAGAAGATCCTTTGATCTTTTCTAC
GGGGTCTGACGCTCAGTGGAACGAAAACTCACGTTAAGGGATTTTGGTCATGAGATTATCAAAAAGGATC
TTCACCTAGATCCTTTTAAATTAAAAATGAAGTTTTAAATCAATCTAAAGTATATATGAGTAAACTTGGT
CTGACAGTTACCAATGCTTAATCAGTGAGGCACCTATCTCAGCGATCTGTCTATTTCGTTCATCCATAGT
TGCCTGACTCCCCGTCGTGTAGATAACTACGATACGGGAGGGCTTACCATCTGGCCCCAGTGCTGCAATG
ATACCGCGAGACCCACGCTCACCGGCTCCAGATTTATCAGCAATAAACCAGCCAGCCGGAAGGGCCGAGC
GCAGAAGTGGTCCTGCAACTTTATCCGCCTCCATCCAGTCTATTAATTGTTGCCGGGAAGCTAGAGTAAG
TAGTTCGCCAGTTAATAGTTTGCGCAACGTTGTTGCCATTGCTACAGGCATCGTGGTGTCACGCTCGTCG
TTTGGTATGGCTTCATTCAGCTCCGGTTCCCAACGATCAAGGCGAGTTACATGATCCCCCATGTTGTGCA
AAAAAGCGGTTAGCTCCTTCGGTCCTCCGATCGTTGTCAGAAGTAAGTTGGCCGCAGTGTTATCACTCAT
GGTTATGGCAGCACTGCATAATTCTCTTACTGTCATGCCATCCGTAAGATGCTTTTCTGTGACTGGTGAG
TACTCAACCAAGTCATTCTGAGAATAGTGTATGCGGCGACCGAGTTGCTCTTGCCCGGCGTCAATACGGG
ATAATACCGCGCCACATAGCAGAACTTTAAAAGTGCTCATCATTGGAAAACGTTCTTCGGGGCGAAAACT
CTCAAGGATCTTACCGCTGTTGAGATCCAGTTCGATGTAACCCACTCGTGCACCCAACTGATCTTCAGCA
TCTTTTACTTTCACCAGCGTTTCTGGGTGAGCAAAAACAGGAAGGCAAAATGCCGCAAAAAAGGGAATAA
GGGCGACACGGAAATGTTGAATACTCATACTCTTCCTTTTTCAATATTATTGAAGCATTTATCAGGGTTA
TTGTCTCATGAGCGGATACATATTTGAATGTATTTAGAAAAATAAACAAATAGGGGTTCCGCGCACATTT
CCCCGAAAAGTGCCACCTGACGTCTAAGAAACCATTATTATCATGACATTAACCTATAAAAATAGGCGTA
TCACGAGGCCCTTTCGTCTCGCGCGTTTCGGTGATGACGGTGAAAACCTCTGACACATGCAGCTCCCGGA
GACGGTCACAGCTTGTCTGTAAGCGGATGCCGGGAGCAGACAAGCCCGTCAGGGCGCGTCAGCGGGTGTT
GGCGGGTGTCGGGGCTGGCTTAACTATGCGGCATCAGAGCAGATTGTACTGAGAGTGCACCATATGCGGT
GTGAAATACCGCACAGATGCGTAAGGAGAAAATACCGCATCAGGCGCCATTCGCCATTCAGGCTGCGCAA
CTGTTGGGAAGGGCGATCGGTGCGGGCCTCTTCGCTATTACGCCAGCTGGCGAAAGGGGGATGTGCTGCA
AGGCGATTAAGTTGGGTAACGCCAGGGTTTTCCCAGTCACGACGTTGTAAAACGACGGCGCAAGGAATGG
TGCATGCAAGGAGATGGCGCCCAACAGTCCCCCGGCCACGGGGCCTGCCACCATACCCACGCCGAAACAA
GCGCTCATGAGCCCGAAGTGGCGAGCCCGATCTTCCCCATCGGTGATGTCGGCGATATAGGCGCCAGCAA
CCGCACCTGTGGCGCCGGTGATGCCGGCCACGATGCGTCCGGCGTAGAGGCGATTAGTCCAATTTGTTAA
AGACAGGATATCAGTGGTCCAGGCTCTAGTTTTGACTCAACAATATCACCAGCTGAAGCCTATAGAGTAC
GAGCCATAGATAAAATAAAAGATTTTATTTAGTCTCCAGAAAAAGGGGGGAA
